>Addgene plasmid #129002 | pMM0627 | addgene full sequence | sequence record 259436 | Addgene NGS Result
TCATTATCAATACTGCCATTTCAAAGAATACGTAAATAATTAATAGTAGTGATTTTCCTAACTTTATTTA
GTCAAAAAATTAGCCTTTTAATTCTGCTGTAACCCGTACATGCCCAAAATAGGGGGCGGGTTACACAGAA
TATATAACATCGTAGGTGTCTGGGTGAACAGTTTATTCCTGGCATCCACTAAATATAATGGAGCCCGCTT
TTTAAGCTGGCATCCAGAAAAAAAAAGAATCCCAGCACCAAAATATTGTTTTCTTCACCAACCATCAGTT
CATAGGTCCATTCTCTTAGCGCAACTACAGAGAACAGGGGCACAAACAGGCAAAAAACGGGCACAACCTC
AATGGAGTGATGCAACCTGCCTGGAGTAAATGATGACACAAGGCAATTGACCCACGCATGTATCTATCTC
ATTTTCTTACACCTTCTATTACCTTCTGCTCTCTCTGATTTGGAAAAAGCTGAAAAAAAAGGTTGAAACC
AGTTCCCTGAAATTATTCCCCTACTTGACTAATAAGTATATAAAGACGGTAGGTATTGATTGTAATTCTG
TAAATCTATTTCTTAAACTTCTTAAATTCTACTTTTATAGTTAGTCTTTTTTTTAGTTTTAAAACACCAA
GAACTTAGTTTCGAATAAACACACATAAACAAACAAAAGATCTATGGTGTCCAAAGGAGAGGAGTTAATC
AAGGAAAACATGAGAATGAAAGTTGTCATGGAGGGCTCCGTTAATGGTCACCAATTCAAGTGTACAGGGG
AAGGTGAAGGTAATCCTTACATGGGTACACAAACTATGAGAATTAAAGTAATTGAAGGCGGACCACTACC
ATTTGCATTTGACATTCTGGCAACGTCATTCATGTACGGATCACGAACTTTCATCAAGTACCCTAAAGGT
ATACCAGACTTTTTCAAGCAATCTTTTCCAGAGGGTTTTACATGGGAAAGGGTTACAAGATACGAAGATG
GGGGTGTCGTCACAGTTATGCAAGATACTTCATTAGAAGATGGCTGCCTTGTCTATCATGTGCAAGTAAG
AGGGGTGAATTTTCCTTCTAACGGACCTGTGATGCAGAAAAAGACCAAAGGTTGGGAACCAAATACTGAA
ATGATGTACCCAGCTGATGGAGGTTTGAGAGGCTACACACACATGGCGCTTAAAGTTGATGGTGGAGGTC
ATTTGTCTTGTAGTTTTGTTACCACTTATCGTTCTAAAAAGACTGTTGGCAATATCAAAATGCCAGGAAT
ACATGCTGTAGACCACAGACTAGAAAGACTCGAAGAGAGCGATAACGAAATGTTCGTTGTACAGAGAGAG
CATGCCGTAGCCAAATTTGCTGGCTTAGGCGGTGGTATGGATGAATTGTATAAGGGATCCTAACTCGAGG
CGAATTTCTTATGATTTATGATTTTTATTATTAAATAAGTTATAAAAAAAATAAGTGTATACAAATTTTA
AAGTGACTCTTAGGTTTTAAAACGAAAATTCTTATTCTTGAGTAACTCTTTCCTGTAGGTCAGGTTGCTT
TCTCAGGTATAGCATGAGGTCGCTCTTATTGACCACACCTCTACCGGCATGCCGAGCAAATGCCTGCAAA
TCGCTCCCCATTTCGCTGAGCATGAGACGGAAATCTGCTCGTCAGTGGTGCTCACACTGACGAATCATGT
ACAGATCATACCGATGACTGCCTGGCGACTCACAACTAAGCAAGACAGCCGGAACCAGCGCCGGCGAACA
CCACTGCATATATGGCATATCACAACAGTCCAACTAGTGCACTGCAGTACAGCGGCCGCGATTATCAAAA
AGGATCTTCACCTAGATCCTTTTAAATTAAAAATGAAGTTTTAAATCAATCTAAAGTATATATGAGTAAA
CTTGGTCTGACAGTTACCAATGCTTAATCAGTGAGGCACCTATCTCAGCGATCTGTCTATTTCGTTCATC
CATAGTTGCCTGACTCCCCGTCGTGTAGATAACTACGATACGGGAGGGCTTACCATCTGGCCCCAGTGCT
GCAATGATACCGCGGGACCCACGCTCACCGGCTCCAGATTTATCAGCAATAAACCAGCCAGCCGGAAGGG
CCGAGCGCAGAAGTGGTCCTGCAACTTTATCCGCCTCCATCCAGTCTATTAATTGTTGCCGGGAAGCTAG
AGTAAGTAGTTCGCCAGTTAATAGTTTGCGCAACGTTGTTGCCATTGCTACAGGCATCGTGGTGTCACGC
TCGTCGTTTGGTATGGCTTCATTCAGCTCCGGTTCCCAACGATCAAGGCGAGTTACATGATCCCCCATGT
TGTGCAAAAAAGCGGTTAGCTCCTTCGGTCCTCCGATCGTTGTCAGAAGTAAGTTGGCCGCAGTGTTATC
ACTCATGGTTATGGCAGCACTGCATAATTCTCTTACTGTCATGCCATCCGTAAGATGCTTTTCTGTGACT
GGTGAGTACTCAACCAAGTCATTCTGAGAATAGTGTATGCGGCGACCGAGTTGCTCTTGCCCGGCGTCAA
TACGGGATAATACCGCGCCACATAGCAGAACTTTAAAAGTGCTCATCATTGGAAAACGTTCTTCGGGGCG
AAAACTCTCAAGGATCTTACCGCTGTTGAGATCCAGTTCGATGTAACCCACTCGTGCACCCAACTGATCT
TCAGCATCTTTTACTTTCACCAGCGTTTCTGGGTGAGCAAAAACAGGAAGGCAAAATGCCGCAAAAAAGG
GAATAAGGGCGACACGGAAATGTTGAATACTCATACTCTTCCTTTTTCAATATTATTGAAGCATTTATCA
GGGTTATTGTCTCATGAGCGGATACATATTTGAATGTATTTAGAAAAATAAACAAATAGGGGTTCCGCGC
ACATTTCCCCGAAAAGTGCCACCTGTCATGACCAAAATCCCTTAACGTGAGTTTTCGTTCCACTGAGCGT
CAGACCCCGTAGAAAAGATCAAAGGATCTTCTTGAGATCCTTTTTTTCTGCGCGTAATCTGCTGCTTGCA
AACAAAAAAACCACCGCTACCAGCGGTGGTTTGTTTGCCGGATCAAGAGCTACCAACTCTTTTTCCGAAG
GTAACTGGCTTCAGCAGAGCGCAGATACCAAATACTGTTCTTCTAGTGTAGCCGTAGTTAGGCCACCACT
TCAAGAACTCTGTAGCACCGCCTACATACCTCGCTCTGCTAATCCTGTTACCAGTGGCTGCTGCCAGTGG
CGATAAGTCGTGTCTTACCGGGTTGGACTCAAGACGATAGTTACCGGATAAGGCGCAGCGGTCGGGCTGA
ACGGGGGGTTCGTGCACACAGCCCAGCTTGGAGCGAACGACCTACACCGAACTGAGATACCTACAGCGTG
AGCTATGAGAAAGCGCCACGCTTCCCGAAGGGAGAAAGGCGGACAGGTATCCGGTAAGCGGCAGGGTCGG
AACAGGAGAGCGCACGAGGGAGCTTCCAGGGGGAAACGCCTGGTATCTTTATAGTCCTGTCGGGTTTCGC
CACCTCTGACTTGAGCGTCGATTTTTGTGATGCTCGTCAGGGGGGCGGAGCCTATGGAAAAACGCCAGCA
ACGCGGCCTTTTTACGGTTCCTGGCCTTTTGCTGGCCTTTTGCTCACATGTTCTTTCCTGCGTTATCCCC
TGATTCTGTGGATAACCGTGCGGCCGCCCCTGAATTCGCATCTAGAATAAATCGCAGCCAAGTGAGTGAA
TAGATGACGCACCACGGTCAGACACGGCCACATCGTATCTCACAGGAGCAAGCGCGATAGGAGCACTCAC
ACATAGTACGGTGATCCGCTGACTCCTTTGCCCAAATAAGACGTGAGCCCGTCTCAGATGCACACACTGG
CTTAAGATGACAACGCAGTTCGAGTTTA
Features (pLannotate 1.2.2; 6 found; start..end, strand, type, name):
      1..667     +  promoter       GAP promoter: S. cerevisiae TDH3; promoter for glyceraldehyde-3-phosphate dehydrogenase
    674..1384    +  CDS            mRuby2: mRuby2 is a basic (constitutively fluorescent) red fluorescent protein published in 2012, derived from Entacmaea quadricolor. It has moderate acid sensitivity.
   1400..1587    +  terminator     ADH1 terminator: S. cerevisiae ADH1; transcription terminator for the S. cerevisiae alcohol dehydrogenase 1 (ADH1) gene
   1904..2764    -  CDS            AmpR: β-lactamase; bla; confers resistance to ampicillin, carbenicillin, and related antibiotics
   2765..2869    -  promoter       AmpR promoter: bla
   2972..3560    +  rep_origin     ori: high-copy-number ColE1/pMB1/pBR322/pUC origin of replication
