[The description below was written by a language model from this plasmid's Addgene catalogue record and pLannotate feature annotations shown in this document.]
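Description:
pMM0627 is a 3,878 nt cassette plasmid from a yeast optogenetic toolkit for controlling gene expression in Saccharomyces cerevisiae. It is catalogued as a yeast expression vector, and no named backbone is recorded. The bacterial portion consists of a high-copy ColE1/pUC-type origin of replication and a β-lactamase gene (AmpR) driven by its own promoter, which allow propagation and ampicillin selection in E. coli. The annotated feature table shows no yeast origin of replication, centromere, auxotrophic marker or integration homology. This fits its description as an intermediate cassette plasmid rather than a vector maintained on its own in yeast.

The payload is a single transcription unit. The strong constitutive TDH3 (glyceraldehyde-3-phosphate dehydrogenase, GAP) promoter drives the mRuby2 coding sequence, a constitutively fluorescent red protein derived from Entacmaea quadricolor, and transcription ends at the S. cerevisiae ADH1 terminator. According to the catalogue entry, the unit is flanked by the assembly connectors ConL2 and ConRE, although the automated annotation did not pick these up as features. In modular hierarchical cloning schemes of this kind, connector sequences define the position and order in which a cassette joins with others in a multigene plasmid. The ConL2 left connector and the ConRE end connector therefore suggest that this unit is meant to be the final cassette in such an assembly, though the record does not describe the assembly design.

The record does not state a specific application. A constitutively expressed red fluorescent reporter of this type would plausibly serve as a marker or normalization signal alongside light-regulated components in assembled yeast constructs.
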