Addgene plasmid #129002: pMM0627
Purpose: pTDH3-mRUBY2 cassette plasmid flanked by ConL2 and ConRE
Depositing lab: Megan McClean. Depositing organization: University of Wisconsin, Madison. Publication: A yeast optogenetic toolkit (yOTK) for gene expression control in Saccharomyces cerevisiae. An-Adirekkun JM, Stewart CJ, Geller SH, Patel MT, Melendez J, Oakes BL, Noyes MB, McClean MN. Biotechnol Bioeng. 2019 Dec 2. doi: 10.1002/bit.27234. PubMed 31788779.
Backbone
  Vector backbone: NA
  Vector type: Yeast Expression
Growth in bacteria
  Bacterial resistance: Ampicillin, 100 μg/mL
  Growth temperature: 37°C
  Growth strain: DH5alpha
  Copy number: High Copy
Gene/Insert
  Gene/Insert name: ConL2-pTDH3-mRUBY2-tADH1-ConRE AmpR-ColE1
  Species: S. cerevisiae (budding yeast)
  Cloning method: Restriction Enzyme; 5′ cloning site unknown (unknown if destroyed); 3′ cloning site unknown (unknown if destroyed)
Terms and licenses: Academic/Nonprofit Terms; Industry Terms: Not Available to Industry
How to cite: pMM0627 was a gift from Megan McClean (Addgene plasmid # 129002 ; http://n2t.net/addgene:129002 ; RRID:Addgene_129002)
